Addgene plasmid #79160: pET31b-T7-Spinach2-Pl-A
Purpose: Expresses the Pl-A biosensor under a T7 promoter
Depositing lab: Ming Hammond. Depositing organization: University of California, Berkeley. Publication: Next-generation RNA-based fluorescent biosensors enable anaerobic detection of cyclic di-GMP. Wang XC, Wilson SC, Hammond MC. Nucleic Acids Res. 2016 Jul 5. pii: gkw580. 10.1093/nar/gkw580 PubMed 27382070.
Backbone
  Vector backbone: pET31b+
  Backbone manufacturer: Novagen
  Backbone size w/o insert (bp): 5700
  Total vector size (bp): 5579
  Modifications to backbone: Inserted at BglII/XhoI
  Vector type: Bacterial Expression
Growth in bacteria
  Bacterial resistance: Ampicillin, 100 μg/mL
  Growth temperature: 37°C
  Growth strain: DH5alpha
  Copy number: Low Copy
Gene/Insert
  Gene/Insert name: T7-tRNA-Spinach2-Pl-A
  Insert size (bp): 166
  Promoter: T7
  Cloning method: Restriction Enzyme; 5′ cloning site BglII (not destroyed); 3′ cloning site XhoI (not destroyed)
  Sequencing primers: 5′ CGCTTAATGCGCCGCTACAG; 3′ CCGGCGTAGAGGATCGAGATCT
Terms and licenses: Academic/Nonprofit Terms; Industry Terms: Not Available to Industry
How to cite: pET31b-T7-Spinach2-Pl-A was a gift from Ming Hammond (Addgene plasmid # 79160 ; http://n2t.net/addgene:79160 ; RRID:Addgene_79160)
