[The description below was written by a language model from this plasmid's Addgene catalogue record and pLannotate feature annotations shown in this document.]
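Description:
pET31b-T7-Spinach2-Pl-A is a bacterial expression plasmid built on the Novagen pET31b+ backbone that transcribes an RNA-based fluorescent biosensor, Pl-A, rather than a protein. The small insert (about 166 bp, recorded as T7-tRNA-Spinach2-Pl-A) was placed between the BglII and XhoI sites, both of which are retained. It brings its own T7 promoter, followed by a tRNA scaffold (a common device for stabilising small structured RNAs in cells), the Spinach2 fluorogenic aptamer, and a sensing domain that the feature table identifies as a cyclic di-GMP-I class riboswitch. In sensors of this design, ligand binding to the riboswitch aptamer promotes folding of Spinach2 so that it can bind its dye and fluoresce. A T7 terminator lies directly downstream of the sensor. Beyond it are leftover backbone elements: fragments annotated as a His tag and a T7 gene 10-derived tag, plus a second T7 terminator. These fragments are not part of the RNA payload.

The plasmid carries the pBR322-type ColE1 origin together with rop and the bom region, consistent with the low copy number listed in the record, and is selected with ampicillin through the bla gene. An f1 origin is also present, as is a lacI cassette with its own promoter, although no lac operator is annotated next to the T7 promoter. Short tetracycline-resistance fragments are pBR322 remnants and are not functional markers. Transcription requires a host that supplies T7 RNA polymerase, which the record does not name. The associated work concerns next-generation RNA sensors for detecting cyclic di-GMP in live bacteria, including under anaerobic conditions.
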