Features (pLannotate 1.2.2; 18 found; start..end, strand, type, name):
     94..141     -  terminator     T7 terminator: transcription terminator for bacteriophage T7 RNA polymerase
    149..198     -  CDS            SET1 (fragment): solubility-enhancement tag derived from T7 phage gene 10B
    209..225     -  CDS            9xHis (fragment): 9xHis affinity tag
    232..278     -  terminator     T7 terminator: transcription terminator for bacteriophage T7 RNA polymerase
    359..446     -  ncRNA          c-di-GMP-I: Accession: RF01051 - Cyclic di-GMP-I riboswitch
    519..537     -  promoter       T7 promoter: promoter for bacteriophage T7 RNA polymerase
    559..838     +  CDS            TcR (fragment): tetracycline efflux protein; tet; confers resistance to tetracycline
    846..923     +  promoter       lacI promoter: lacI
    924..2006    +  CDS            lacI: lac repressor; lacI; The lac repressor binds to the lac operator to inhibit transcription in E. coli. This inhibition can be relieved by adding lactose or isopropyl-β-D-thiogalactopyranoside (IPTG).
   2019..2040    +  protein_bind   CAP binding site: CAP binding activates transcription in the presence of cAMP. E. coli catabolite activator protein
   2055..2346    +  CDS            TcR (fragment): tetracycline efflux protein; tet; confers resistance to tetracycline
   2418..2798    -  CDS            YPB1_ECOLX: Protein predicted: Swiss-Prot protein existence level 4. From Escherichia coli.
   2815..3006    +  CDS            rop: Rop protein, which maintains plasmids at low copy number; rop
   3108..3250    +  misc_feature   bom: basis of mobility region from pBR322
   3436..4018    -  rep_origin     ori: high-copy-number ColE1/pMB1/pBR322/pUC origin of replication
   4189..5049    -  CDS            AmpR: β-lactamase; bla; confers resistance to ampicillin, carbenicillin, and related antibiotics
   5050..5154    -  promoter       AmpR promoter: bla
   5207..57      -  rep_origin     f1 ori (across the origin) (sequence partly withheld): f1 bacteriophage origin of replication; arrow indicates direction of (+) strand synthesis
>Addgene plasmid #79160 | pET31b-T7-Spinach2-Pl-A | depositor full sequence | sequence record 153317 | pET31b-T7-Spinach2-Pl-A sequence 5578 bps
[57 nt withheld, positions 1-57]
CCCATTCGCCAATCCGGATATAGTTCCTCCTTTCAGCAAAAAACCCCTCAAGACCCGTTTAGAGGCCCCA
AGGGGTTATGCTAGTTATTGCTCAGCGGTGGCAGCAGCCAACTCAGCTTCCTTTCGGGCTTTGTTAGCAG
CCGGATCTCAATGGTGGTGGTGGTGGTGCTCAAGCAAAAAACCCCTCAAGACCCGTTTAGAGGCCCCAAG
GGGTTATGCTATGGCGCCCGAACAGGGACTTGAACCCTGGACCCGCGGCCGGATGTAACTAGTTACGGAG
CTCACACTCTACTCAACAACCCTTCGGTAGCCAGGCTGCCATTGACGGTTCATCAAGAAGGCCCTGTGGC
TTTGCGTCCTTATCTTTCGACAAGTTTGCCGTTATCGAAGAGTGGACCCGTCCTTCACCATTTCATTCAG
TTACATCCGGCCGCTGCTCTACCGACTGAGCTATCCGGGCCCCTATAGTGAGTCGTATTAATTTCGCGGG
ATCGAGATCTCGATCCTCTACGCCGGACGCATCGTGGCCGGCATCACCGGCGCCACAGGTGCGGTTGCTG
GCGCCTATATCGCCGACATCACCGATGGGGAAGATCGGGCTCGCCACTTCGGGCTCATGAGCGCTTGTTT
CGGCGTGGGTATGGTGGCAGGCCCCGTGGCCGGGGGACTGTTGGGCGCCATCTCCTTGCATGCACCATTC
CTTGCGGCGGCGGTGCTCAACGGCCTCAACCTACTACTGGGCTGCTTCCTAATGCAGGAGTCGCATAAGG
GAGAGCGTCGAGATCCCGGACACCATCGAATGGCGCAAAACCTTTCGCGGTATGGCATGATAGCGCCCGG
AAGAGAGTCAATTCAGGGTGGTGAATGTGAAACCAGTAACGTTATACGATGTCGCAGAGTATGCCGGTGT
CTCTTATCAGACCGTTTCCCGCGTGGTGAACCAGGCCAGCCACGTTTCTGCGAAAACGCGGGAAAAAGTG
GAAGCGGCGATGGCGGAGCTGAATTACATTCCCAACCGCGTGGCACAACAACTGGCGGGCAAACAGTCGT
TGCTGATTGGCGTTGCCACCTCCAGTCTGGCCCTGCACGCGCCGTCGCAAATTGTCGCGGCGATTAAATC
TCGCGCCGATCAACTGGGTGCCAGCGTGGTGGTGTCGATGGTAGAACGAAGCGGCGTCGAAGCCTGTAAA
GCGGCGGTGCACAATCTTCTCGCGCAACGCGTCAGTGGGCTGATCATTAACTATCCGCTGGATGACCAGG
ATGCCATTGCTGTGGAAGCTGCCTGCACTAATGTTCCGGCGTTATTTCTTGATGTCTCTGACCAGACACC
CATCAACAGTATTATTTTCTCCCATGAAGACGGTACGCGACTGGGCGTGGAGCATCTGGTCGCATTGGGT
CACCAGCAAATCGCGCTGTTAGCGGGCCCATTAAGTTCTGTCTCGGCGCGTCTGCGTCTGGCTGGCTGGC
ATAAATATCTCACTCGCAATCAAATTCAGCCGATAGCGGAACGGGAAGGCGACTGGAGTGCCATGTCCGG
TTTTCAACAAACCATGCAAATGCTGAATGAGGGCATCGTTCCCACTGCGATGCTGGTTGCCAACGATCAG
ATGGCGCTGGGCGCAATGCGCGCCATTACCGAGTCCGGGCTGCGCGTTGGTGCGGATATCTCGGTAGTGG
GATACGACGATACCGAAGACAGCTCATGTTATATCCCGCCGTTAACCACCATCAAACAGGATTTTCGCCT
GCTGGGGCAAACCAGCGTGGACCGCTTGCTGCAACTCTCTCAGGGCCAGGCGGTGAAGGGCAATCAGCTG
TTGCCCGTCTCACTGGTGAAAAGAAAAACCACCCTGGCGCCCAATACGCAAACCGCCTCTCCCCGCGCGT
TGGCCGATTCATTAATGCAGCTGGCACGACAGGTTTCCCGACTGGAAAGCGGGCAGTGAGCGCAACGCAA
TTAATGTAAGTTAGCTCACTCATTAGGCACCGGGATCTCGACCGATGCCCTTGAGAGCCTTCAACCCAGT
CAGCTCCTTCCGGTGGGCGCGGGGCATGACTATCGTCGCCGCACTTATGACTGTCTTCTTTATCATGCAA
CTCGTAGGACAGGTGCCGGCAGCGCTCTGGGTCATTTTCGGCGAGGACCGCTTTCGCTGGAGCGCGACGA
TGATCGGCCTGTCGCTTGCGGTATTCGGAATCTTGCACGCCCTCGCTCAAGCCTTCGTCACTGGTCCCGC
CACCAAACGTTTCGGCGAGAAGCAGGCCATTATCGCCGGCATGGCGGCCCCACGGGTGCGCATGATCGTG
CTCCTGTCGTTGAGGACCCGGCTAGGCTGGCGGGGTTGCCTTACTGGTTAGCAGAATGAATCACCGATAC
GCGAGCGAACGTGAAGCGACTGCTGCTGCAAAACGTCTGCGACCTGAGCAACAACATGAATGGTCTTCGG
TTTCCGTGTTTCGTAAAGTCTGGAAACGCGGAAGTCAGCGCCCTGCACCATTATGTTCCGGATCTGCATC
GCAGGATGCTGCTGGCTACCCTGTGGAACACCTACATCTGTATTAACGAAGCGCTGGCATTGACCCTGAG
TGATTTTTCTCTGGTCCCGCCGCATCCATACCGCCAGTTGTTTACCCTCACAACGTTCCAGTAACCGGGC
ATGTTCATCATCAGTAACCCGTATCGTGAGCATCCTCTCTCGTTTCATCGGTATCATTACCCCCATGAAC
AGAAATCCCCCTTACACGGAGGCATCAGTGACCAAACAGGAAAAAACCGCCCTTAACATGGCCCGCTTTA
TCAGAAGCCAGACATTAACGCTTCTGGAGAAACTCAACGAGCTGGACGCGGATGAACAGGCAGACATCTG
TGAATCGCTTCACGACCACGCTGATGAGCTTTACCGCAGCTGCCTCGCGCGTTTCGGTGATGACGGTGAA
AACCTCTGACACATGCAGCTCCCGGAGACGGTCACAGCTTGTCTGTAAGCGGATGCCGGGAGCAGACAAG
CCCGTCAGGGCGCGTCAGCGGGTGTTGGCGGGTGTCGGGGCGCAGCCATGACCCAGTCACGTAGCGATAG
CGGAGTGTATACTGGCTTAACTATGCGGCATCAGAGCAGATTGTACTGAGAGTGCACCATATATGCGGTG
TGAAATACCGCACAGATGCGTAAGGAGAAAATACCGCATCAGGCGCTCTTCCGCTTCCTCGCTCACTGAC
TCGCTGCGCTCGGTCGTTCGGCTGCGGCGAGCGGTATCAGCTCACTCAAAGGCGGTAATACGGTTATCCA
CAGAATCAGGGGATAACGCAGGAAAGAACATGTGAGCAAAAGGCCAGCAAAAGGCCAGGAACCGTAAAAA
GGCCGCGTTGCTGGCGTTTTTCCATAGGCTCCGCCCCCCTGACGAGCATCACAAAAATCGACGCTCAAGT
CAGAGGTGGCGAAACCCGACAGGACTATAAAGATACCAGGCGTTTCCCCCTGGAAGCTCCCTCGTGCGCT
CTCCTGTTCCGACCCTGCCGCTTACCGGATACCTGTCCGCCTTTCTCCCTTCGGGAAGCGTGGCGCTTTC
TCATAGCTCACGCTGTAGGTATCTCAGTTCGGTGTAGGTCGTTCGCTCCAAGCTGGGCTGTGTGCACGAA
CCCCCCGTTCAGCCCGACCGCTGCGCCTTATCCGGTAACTATCGTCTTGAGTCCAACCCGGTAAGACACG
ACTTATCGCCACTGGCAGCTGGTAACAGGATTAGCAGAGCGAGGTATGTAGGCGGTGCTACAGAGTTCTT
GAAGTGGTGGCCTAACTACGGCTACACTAGAAGGACAGTATTTGGTATCTGCGCTCTGCTGAAGCCAGTT
ACCTTCGGAAAAAGAGTTGGTAGCTCTTGATCCGGCAAACAAACCACCGCTGGTAGCGGTGGTTTTTTTG
TTTGCAAGCAGCAGATTACGCGCAGAAAAAAAGGATCTCAAGAAGATCCTTTGATCTTTTCTACGGGGTC
TGACGCTCAGTGGAACGAAAACTCACGTTAAGGGATTTTGGTCATGAGATTATCAAAAAGGATCTTCACC
TAGATCCTTTTAAATTAAAAATGAAGTTTTAAATCAATCTAAAGTATATATGAGTAAACTTGGTCTGACA
GTTACCAATGCTTAATCAGTGAGGCACCTATCTCAGCGATCTGTCTATTTCGTTCATCCATAGTTGCCTG
ACTCCCCGTCGTGTAGATAACTACGATACGGGAGGGCTTACCATCTGGCCCCAGTGCTGCAATGATACCG
CGAGACCCACGCTCACCGGCTCCAGATTTATCAGCAATAAACCAGCCAGCCGGAAGGGCCGAGCGCAGAA
GTGGTCCTGCAACTTTATCCGCCTCCATCCAGTCTATTAATTGTTGCCGGGAAGCTAGAGTAAGTAGTTC
GCCAGTTAATAGTTTGCGCAACGTTGTTGCCATTGCTGCAGGCATCGTGGTGTCACGCTCGTCGTTTGGT
ATGGCTTCATTCAGCTCCGGTTCCCAACGATCAAGGCGAGTTACATGATCCCCCATGTTGTGCAAAAAAG
CGGTTAGCTCCTTCGGTCCTCCGATCGTTGTCAGAAGTAAGTTGGCCGCAGTGTTATCACTCATGGTTAT
GGCAGCACTGCATAATTCTCTTACTGTCATGCCATCCGTAAGATGCTTTTCTGTGACTGGTGAGTACTCA
ACCAAGTCATTCTGAGAATAGTGTATGCGGCGACCGAGTTGCTCTTGCCCGGCGTCAATACGGGATAATA
CCGCGCCACATAGCAGAACTTTAAAAGTGCTCATCATTGGAAAACGTTCTTCGGGGCGAAAACTCTCAAG
GATCTTACCGCTGTTGAGATCCAGTTCGATGTAACCCACTCGTGCACCCAACTGATCTTCAGCATCTTTT
ACTTTCACCAGCGTTTCTGGGTGAGCAAAAACAGGAAGGCAAAATGCCGCAAAAAAGGGAATAAGGGCGA
CACGGAAATGTTGAATACTCATACTCTTCCTTTTTCAATATTATTGAAGCATTTATCAGGGTTATTGTCT
CATGAGCGGATACATATTTGAATGTATTTAGAAAAATAAACAAATAGGGGTTCCGCGCACATTTCCCCGA
AAAGTGCCACCTAAATTGTAAGCGTTAATATTTTGTTAAAATTCGCGTTAAATTTTTGTTAAATCAGCTC
ATTTTTTAACCAATAGGCCGAAATCGGCAAAATCCCTTATAAATCAAAAGAATAGACCGAGATAGGGT
[37 nt withheld, positions 5306-5342]
AAAGAACGTGGACTCCAACGTCAAAGG
[49 nt withheld, positions 5370-5418]
T
[91 nt withheld, positions 5420-5510]
G
[67 nt withheld, positions 5512-5578]
