>Addgene plasmid #79160 | pET31b-T7-Spinach2-Pl-A | addgene partial sequence | sequence record 153270 | LacI-R 5'-GGCATACTCTGCGACATCGT-3'
GAATTGACTCTCTTCCGGGCGCTATCATGCCATACCGCGAAAGGTTTTGCGCCATTCGATGGTGTCCGGG
ATCTCGACGCTCTCCCTTATGCGACTCCTGCATTAGGAAGCAGCCCAGTAGTAGGTTGAGGCCGTTGAGC
ACCGCCGCCGCAAGGAATGGTGCATGCAAGGAGATGGCGCCCAACAGTCCCCCGGCCACGGGGCCTGCCA
CCATACCCACGCCGAAACAAGCGCTCATGAGCCCGAAGTGGCGAGCCCGATCTTCCCCATCGGTGATGTC
GGCGATATAGGCGCCAGCAACCGCACCTGTGGCGCCGGTGATGCCGGCCACGATGCGTCCGGCGTAGAGG
ATCGAGATCTCGATCCCGCGAAATTAATACGACTCACTATAGGGGCCCGGATAGCTCAGTCGGTAGAGCA
GCGGCCGGATGTAACTGAATGAAATGGTGAAGGACGGGTCCACTCTTCGATAACGGCAAACTTGTCGAAA
GATAAGGACGCAAAGCCACAGGGCCTTCTTGATGAACCGTCAATGGCAGCCTGGCTACCGAAGGGTTGTT
GAGTAGAGTGTGAGCTCCGTAACTAGTTACATCCGGCCGCGGGTCCAGGGTTCAAGTCCCTGTTCGGGCG
CCATAGCATAACCCCTTGGGGCCTCTAAACGGGTCTTGAGGGGTTTTTTGCTCGAGCACCACCACCACCA
CCACTGAGATCCGGCTGCTAACAAAGCCCGAAAGGAAGCTGAGTTGGCTGCTGCCACCGCTGAGCAATAA
CTAGCATAACCCCTTGGGGCCTCTAAACGGGTCTTGAGGGGTTTTTTGCTGAAAGGAGGAACTATATCCG
GATTGGCGAATGGG
[124 nt withheld, positions 855-978]
C
[33 nt withheld, positions 980-1012]
