>Addgene plasmid #79160 | pET31b-T7-Spinach2-Pl-A | addgene partial sequence | sequence record 153274 | Amp-R 5'-ATAATACCGCGCCACATAGC-3'
AACGTTCTTCGGGGCGAAAACTCTCAAGGATCTTACCGCTGTTGAGATCCAGTTCGATGTAACCCACTCG
TGCACCCAACTGATCTTCAGCATCTTTTACTTTCACCAGCGTTTCTGGGTGAGCAAAAACAGGAAGGCAA
AATGCCGCAAAAAAGGGAATAAGGGCGACACGGAAATGTTGAATACTCATACTCTTCCTTTTTCAATATT
ATTGAAGCATTTATCAGGGTTATTGTCTCATGAGCGGATACATATTTGAATGTATTTAGAAAAATAAACA
AATAGGGGTTCCGCGCACATTTCCCCGAAAAGTGCCACCTAAATTGTAAGCGTTAATATTTTGTTAAAAT
TCGCGTTAAATTTTTGTTAAATCAGCTCATTTTTTAACCAATAGGCCGAAATCGGCAAAATCCCTTATAA
ATCAAAAGAATAGACCGAGATAGGGT
[37 nt withheld, positions 447-483]
AAAGAACGTGGACTCCAACGTCAAAGG
[49 nt withheld, positions 511-559]
T
[91 nt withheld, positions 561-651]
G
[124 nt withheld, positions 653-776]
CCCATTCGCCAATCCGGATATAGTTCCTCCTTTCAGCAAAAAACCCCTCAAGACCCGTTTAGAGGCCCCA
AGGGGTTATGCTAGTTATTGCTCAGCGGTGGCAGCAGCCAACTCAGCTTCCTTTCGGGCTTTGTTAGCAG
CCGGATCTCAATGGTGGTGGTGGTGGTGCTCAAGCAAAAAACCCCTCAAGACCCGTTTAGAGGCCCCAAG
GGGT
